LOCUS       Exported 1943 bp ds-DNA circular SYN 10-JUL-2017
DEFINITION  High-copy number vector with a kanamycin resistance marker for
            efficient blunt cloning of unstable sequences.
ACCESSION   AF532107
VERSION     .
KEYWORDS    pSMART HCKan
SOURCE      synthetic DNA construct
  ORGANISM  synthetic DNA construct
REFERENCE   1 (bases 1 to 1943)
  AUTHORS   Lucigen
  TITLE     Direct Submission
  JOURNAL   Exported Friday, Jul 21, 2017 from SnapGene 3.3.4
            http://www.snapgene.com
COMMENT     Linearize at HincII to make blunt cloning vector.
FEATURES             Location/Qualifiers
     source          1..1943
                     /organism="synthetic DNA construct"
                     /lab_host="Escherichia coli"
                     /mol_type="other DNA"
     misc_feature    86..91
                     /label=BsmBI
                     /note="color: #00ffff; direction: RIGHT"
     misc_feature    93..96
                     /label=L
                     /note="color: #ffff00"
     misc_feature    97..188
                     /label=conn L-R
                     /note="color: #a6acb3"
     misc_feature    189..192
                     /label=R
                     /note="color: #ffff00"
     misc_feature    complement(194..199)
                     /label=BsmBI
                     /note="color: #00ffff; direction: LEFT"
     terminator      285..316
                     /label=tonB terminator
                     /note="bidirectional E. coli tonB-P14 transcription
                     terminator"
                     /note="color: #ff0000"
     promoter        317..419
                     /label=cat promoter
                     /note="promoter of the E. coli cat gene"
                     /note="color: #ffffff; direction: RIGHT"
     CDS             420..1235
                     /codon_start=1
                     /gene="aph(3')-Ia"
                     /product="aminoglycoside phosphotransferase"
                     /label=KanR
                     /note="confers resistance to kanamycin"
                     /note="color: #ccffcc"
                     /translation="MSHIQRETSCSRPRLNSNMDADLYGYKWARDNVGQSGATIYRLYG
                     KPDAPELFLKHGKGSVANDVTDEMVRLNWLTEFMPLPTIKHFIRTPDDAWLLTTAIPGK
                     TAFQVLEEYPDSGENIVDALAVFLRRLHSIPVCNCPFNGDRVFRLAQAQSRMNNGLVGA
                     SDFDDERNGWPVEQVWKEMHKLLPFSPDSVVTHGDFSLDNLIFDEGKLIGCIDVGRVGI
                     ADRYQDLAILWNCLGEFSPSLQKRLFQKYGIDNPDMNKLQFHLMLDEFF"
     terminator      1259..1286
                     /label=T7Te terminator
                     /note="phage T7 early transcription terminator"
                     /note="color: #ff0000"
     rep_origin      complement(1298..1885)
                     /direction=LEFT
                     /label=ori
                     /note="high-copy-number ColE1/pMB1/pBR322/pUC origin of
                     replication"
                     /note="color: #ffff00"
     terminator      1907..1936
                     /label=T3Te terminator
                     /note="phage T3 early transcription terminator"
                     /note="color: #ff0000"
ORIGIN
        1 tgattgcagt ccagttacgc tggagtctga ggctcgtcct gaatgatatc aagcttgaat
       61 tcgtttgcat ccacgatcta gtcaccgtct cacgtctatg atgaggatgt tggtggagag
      121 catgtggagg aagtggatag ggaaggttgt agagtagatc cggttgaagt gatgaggata
      181 ggaggaggcg gtcgagacgc tactcaccct cgagcataac gacgaattct ctagatatcg
      241 ctcaatactg accatttaaa tcatacctga cctccatagc agaaagtcaa aagcctccga
      301 ccggaggctt ttgacttgat cggcacgtaa gaggttccaa ctttcaccat aatgaaataa
      361 gatcactacc gggcgtattt tttgagttat cgagattttc aggagctaag gaagctaaaa
      421 tgagccatat tcaacgggaa acgtcttgct cgaggccgcg attaaattcc aacatggatg
      481 ctgatttata tgggtataaa tgggctcgcg ataatgtcgg gcaatcaggt gcgacaatct
      541 atcgattgta tgggaagccc gatgcgccag agttgtttct gaaacatggc aaaggtagcg
      601 ttgccaatga tgttacagat gagatggtca ggctaaactg gctgacggaa tttatgcctc
      661 ttccgaccat caagcatttt atccgtactc ctgatgatgc atggttactc accactgcga
      721 tcccagggaa aacagcattc caggtattag aagaatatcc tgattcaggt gaaaatattg
      781 ttgatgcgct ggcagtgttc ctgcgccggt tgcattcgat tcctgtttgt aattgtcctt
      841 ttaacggcga tcgcgtattt cgtctcgctc aggcgcaatc acgaatgaat aacggtttgg
      901 ttggtgcgag tgattttgat gacgagcgta atggctggcc tgttgaacaa gtctggaaag
      961 aaatgcataa gcttttgcca ttctcaccgg attcagtcgt cactcatggt gatttctcac
     1021 ttgataacct tatttttgac gaggggaaat taataggttg tattgatgtt ggacgagtcg
     1081 gaatcgcaga ccgataccag gatcttgcca tcctatggaa ctgcctcggt gagttttctc
     1141 cttcattaca gaaacggctt tttcaaaaat atggtattga taatcctgat atgaataaat
     1201 tgcagtttca cttgatgctc gatgagtttt tctaatgagg gcccaaatgt aatcacctgg
     1261 ctcaccttcg ggtgggcctt tctgcgttgc tggcgttttt ccataggctc cgcccccctg
     1321 acgagcatca caaaaatcga tgctcaagtc agaggtggcg aaacccgaca ggactataaa
     1381 gataccaggc gtttccccct ggaagctccc tcgtgcgctc tcctgttccg accctgccgc
     1441 ttaccggata cctgtccgcc tttctccctt cgggaagcgt ggcgctttct catagctcac
     1501 gctgtaggta tctcagttcg gtgtaggtcg ttcgctccaa gctgggctgt gtgcacgaac
     1561 cccccgttca gcccgaccgc tgcgccttat ccggtaacta tcgtcttgag tccaacccgg
     1621 taagacacga cttatcgcca ctggcagcag ccactggtaa caggattagc agagcgaggt
     1681 atgtaggcgg tgctacagag ttcttgaagt ggtggcctaa ctacggctac actagaagaa
     1741 cagtatttgg tatctgcgct ctgctgaagc cagttacctc ggaaaaagag ttggtagctc
     1801 ttgatccggc aaacaaacca ccgctggtag cggtggtttt tttgtttgca agcagcagat
     1861 tacgcgcaga aaaaaaggat ctcaagaaga tcctttgatt ttctaccgaa gaaaggccca
     1921 cccgtgaagg tgagccagtg agt
//
