>Addgene plasmid #100654 | YCe1920 HC_Kan_conn_L-R | addgene full sequence | sequence record 196910 | Addgene NGS Result
TGATTGCAGTCCAGTTACGCTGGAGTCTGAGGCTCGTCCTGAATGATATCAAGCTTGAATTCGTTTGCAT
CCACGATCTAGTCACCGTCTCACGTCTATGATGAGGATGTTGGTGGAGAGCATGTGGAGGAAGTGGATAG
GGAAGGTTGTAGAGTAGATCCGGTTGAAGTGATGAGGATAGGAGGAGGCGGTCGAGACGCTACTCACCCT
CGAGCATAACGACGAATTCTCTAGATATCGCTCAATACTGACCATTTAAATCATACCTGACCTCCATAGC
AGAAAGTCAAAAGCCTCCGACCGGAGGCTTTTGACTTGATCGGCACGTAAGAGGTTCCAACTTTCACCAT
AATGAAATAAGATCACTACCGGGCGTATTTTTTGAGTTATCGAGATTTTCAGGAGCTAAGGAAGCTAAAA
TGAGCCATATTCAACGGGAAACGTCTTGCTCGAGGCCGCGATTAAATTCCAACATGGATGCTGATTTATA
TGGGTATAAATGGGCTCGCGATAATGTCGGGCAATCAGGTGCGACAATCTATCGATTGTATGGGAAGCCC
GATGCGCCAGAGTTGTTTCTGAAACATGGCAAAGGTAGCGTTGCCAATGATGTTACAGATGAGATGGTCA
GGCTAAACTGGCTGACGGAATTTATGCCTCTTCCGACCATCAAGCATTTTATCCGTACTCCTGATGATGC
ATGGTTACTCACCACTGCGATCCCAGGGAAAACAGCATTCCAGGTATTAGAAGAATATCCTGATTCAGGT
GAAAATATTGTTGATGCGCTGGCAGTGTTCCTGCGCCGGTTGCATTCGATTCCTGTTTGTAATTGTCCTT
TTAACGGCGATCGCGTATTTCGTCTCGCTCAGGCGCAATCACGAATGAATAACGGTTTGGTTGGTGCGAG
TGATTTTGATGACGAGCGTAATGGCTGGCCTGTTGAACAAGTCTGGAAAGAAATGCATAAGCTTTTGCCA
TTCTCACCGGATTCAGTCGTCACTCATGGTGATTTCTCACTTGATAACCTTATTTTTGACGAGGGGAAAT
TAATAGGTTGTATTGATGTTGGACGAGTCGGAATCGCAGACCGATACCAGGATCTTGCCATCCTATGGAA
CTGCCTCGGTGAGTTTTCTCCTTCATTACAGAAACGGCTTTTTCAAAAATATGGTATTGATAATCCTGAT
ATGAATAAATTGCAGTTTCACTTGATGCTCGATGAGTTTTTCTGAGGGCCCAAATGTAATCACCTGGCTC
ACCTTCGGGTGGGCCTTTCTGCGTTGCTGGCGTTTTTCCATAGGCTCCGCCCCCCTGACGAGCATCACAA
AAATCGATGCTCAAGTCAGAGGTGGCGAAACCCGACAGGACTATAAAGATACCAGGCGTTTCCCCCTGGA
AGCTCCCTCGTGCGCTCTCCTGTTCCGACCCTGCCGCTTACCGGATACCTGTCCGCCTTTCTCCCTTCGG
GAAGCGTGGCGCTTTCTCATAGCTCACGCTGTAGGTATCTCAGTTCGGTGTAGGTCGTTCGCTCCAAGCT
GGGCTGTGTGCACGAACCCCCCGTTCAGCCCGACCGCTGCGCCTTATCCGGTAACTATCGTCTTGAGTCC
AACCCGGTAAGACACGACTTATCGCCACTGGCAGCAGCCACTGGTAACAGGATTAGCAGAGCGAGGTATG
TAGGCGGTGCTACAGAGTTCTTGAAGTGGTGGCCTAACTACGGCTACACTAGAAGAACAGTATTTGGTAT
CTGCGCTCTGCTGAAGCCAGTTACCTCGGAAAAAGAGTTGGTAGCTCTTGATCCGGCAAACAAACCACCG
CTGGTAGCGGTGGTTTTTTTGTTTGCAAGCAGCAGATTACGCGCAGAAAAAAAGGATCTCAAGAAGATCC
TTTGATTTTCTACCGAAGAAAGGCCCACCCGTGAAGGTGAGCCAGTGAGT
Features (pLannotate 1.2.2; 6 found; start..end, strand, type, name):
    285..316     +  terminator     tonB terminator: bidirectional E. coli tonB-P14 transcription terminator
    317..419     +  promoter       cat promoter: promoter of the E. coli cat gene encoding chloramphenicol acetyltransferase
    420..1233    +  CDS            KanR (fragment): aminoglycoside phosphotransferase; aph(3')-Ia; confers resistance to kanamycin in bacteria or G418 (Geneticin®) in eukaryotes
   1256..1283    +  terminator     T7Te terminator: phage T7 early transcription terminator
   1295..1882    -  rep_origin     ori: high-copy-number ColE1/pMB1/pBR322/pUC origin of replication
   1904..1933    -  terminator     T3Te terminator: phage T3 early transcription terminator
