[The description below was written by a language model from this plasmid's Addgene catalogue record, the feature table of its GenBank file and pLannotate feature annotations shown in this document.]
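Description:
YCe1920 HC_Kan_conn_L-R is a small (about 1.9 kb) synthetic-biology part plasmid from the EMMA (Extensible Mammalian Modular Assembly) toolkit, built on the pSMART HC_Kan backbone. It is propagated in E. coli at high copy number from a ColE1/pUC-type origin and selected with kanamycin through the aph(3')-Ia aminoglycoside phosphotransferase gene, which is driven by the cat promoter. As is typical of the pSMART design, the cloning region and the marker are insulated by transcription terminators (tonB, T7Te and T3Te). These limit read-through into or out of the insert and help keep cloned sequences stable.

The payload is a 92 bp "conn L-R" connector. It is bounded by 4 bp fusion sites labelled L and R, and these in turn are flanked by two inward-facing BsmBI recognition sites. BsmBI is a type IIS enzyme that cuts outside its recognition sequence, so digestion releases the connector with the L and R overhangs exposed and leaves the enzyme sites behind in the backbone, which allows ordered, Golden Gate-style assembly. According to the depositor, the connector DNA has no biological function. It acts as a bridge joining parts placed at positions 11 and 18 of the EMMA platform, so that the intervening positions can be skipped when a mammalian expression vector design does not need them.

The plasmid carries no mammalian promoter, coding sequence or reporter. The original cloning sites used to insert the connector are not recorded. The repository's sequencing result is a few bases shorter than the depositor's map and annotates KanR as a fragment, but the two records otherwise show the same backbone features.
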