Addgene plasmid #100654: YCe1920 HC_Kan_conn_L-R
Purpose: EMMA toolkit Assembly connector L-R
Depositing lab: Yizhi Cai. Depositing organization: University of Edinburgh. Publication: EMMA: An Extensible Mammalian Modular Assembly Toolkit for the Rapid Design and Production of Diverse Expression Vectors. Martella A, Matjusaitis M, Auxillos J, Pollard SM, Cai Y. ACS Synth Biol. 2017 Apr 24. doi: 10.1021/acssynbio.7b00016. PubMed 28418644.
Backbone
  Vector backbone: pSMART HC_Kan
  Vector type: Synthetic Biology
Growth in bacteria
  Bacterial resistance: Kanamycin, 50 μg/mL
  Growth temperature: 37°C
  Growth strain: DH5alpha
  Copy number: High Copy
Gene/Insert
  Gene/Insert name: EMMA toolkit Assembly connector L-R
  Species: Synthetic
  Cloning method: Restriction Enzyme; 5′ cloning site Unknown (unknown if destroyed); 3′ cloning site Unknown (unknown if destroyed)
Terms and licenses: Academic/Nonprofit Terms; Industry Terms: Not Available to Industry
Depositor comments: DNA element with no function. It is used as a bridge to connect parts placed in position 11 and 18 of EMMA platform.
How to cite: YCe1920 HC_Kan_conn_L-R was a gift from Yizhi Cai (Addgene plasmid # 100654 ; http://n2t.net/addgene:100654 ; RRID:Addgene_100654)
